>Addgene plasmid #98272 | pmEos2-Linker_PCNA-MutC | addgene full sequence | sequence record 181928 | Addgene NGS Results
ATCTTCTTGAGATCCTTTTTTTCTGCGCGTAATCTGCTGCTTGCAAACAAAAAAACCACCGCTACCAGCG
GTGGTTTGTTTGCCGGATCAAGAGCTACCAACTCTTTTTCCGAAGGTAACTGGCTTCAGCAGAGCGCAGA
TACCAAATACTGTTCTTCTAGTGTAGCCGTAGTTAGGCCACCACTTCAAGAACTCTGTAGCACCGCCTAC
ATACCTCGCTCTGCTAATCCTGTTACCAGTGGCTGCTGCCAGTGGCGATAAGTCGTGTCTTACCGGGTTG
GACTCAAGACGATAGTTACCGGATAAGGCGCAGCGGTCGGGCTGAACGGGGGGTTCGTGCACACAGCCCA
GCTTGGAGCGAACGACCTACACCGAACTGAGATACCTACAGCGTGAGCTATGAGAAAGCGCCACGCTTCC
CGAAGGGAGAAAGGCGGACAGGTATCCGGTAAGCGGCAGGGTCGGAACAGGAGAGCGCACGAGGGAGCTT
CCAGGGGGAAACGCCTGGTATCTTTATAGTCCTGTCGGGTTTCGCCACCTCTGACTTGAGCGTCGATTTT
TGTGATGCTCGTCAGGGGGGCGGAGCCTATGGAAAAACGCCAGCAACGCGGCCTTTTTACGGTTCCTGGC
CTTTTGCTGGCCTTTTGCTCACATGTTCTTTCCTGCGTTATCCCCTGATTCTGTGGATAACCGTATTACC
GCCATGCATTAGTTATTAATAGTAATCAATTACGGGGTCATTAGTTCATAGCCCATATATGGAGTTCCGC
GTTACATAACTTACGGTAAATGGCCCGCCTGGCTGACCGCCCAACGACCCCCGCCCATTGACGTCAATAA
TGACGTATGTTCCCATAGTAACGCCAATAGGGACTTTCCATTGACGTCAATGGGTGGAGTATTTACGGTA
AACTGCCCACTTGGCAGTACATCAAGTGTATCATATGCCAAGTACGCCCCCTATTGACGTCAATGACGGT
AAATGGCCCGCCTGGCATTATGCCCAGTACATGACCTTATGGGACTTTCCTACTTGGCAGTACATCTACG
TATTAGTCATCGCTATTACCATGGTGATGCGGTTTTGGCAGTACATCAATGGGCGTGGATAGCGGTTTGA
CTCACGGGGATTTCCAAGTCTCCACCCCATTGACGTCAATGGGAGTTTGTTTTGGCACCAAAATCAACGG
GACTTTCCAAAATGTCGTAACAACTCCGCCCCATTGACGCAAATGGGCGGTAGGCGTGTACGGTGGGAGG
TCTATATAAGCAGAGCTGGTTTAGTGAACCGTCAGATCCGCTAGCGGTCGCCACCATGAGTGCGATTAAG
CCAGACATGAAGATCAAACTCCGTATGGAAGGCAACGTAAACGGGCACCACTTTGTGATCGACGGAGATG
GTACAGGCAAGCCTTTTGAGGGAAAACAGAGTATGGATCTTGAAGTCAAAGAGGGCGGACCTCTGCCTTT
TGCCTTTGATATCCTGACCACTGCATTCCATTACGGCAACAGGGTATTCGCCAAATATCCAGACAACATA
CAAGACTATTTTAAGCAGTCGTTTCCTAAGGGGTATTCGTGGGAACGAAGCTTGACTTTCGAAGACGGGG
GCATTTGCATTGCCAGAAACGACATAACAATGGAAGGGGACACTTTCTATAATAAAGTTCGATTTTATGG
TACCAACTTTCCCGCCAATGGTCCAGTTATGCAGAAGAAGACGCTGAAATGGGAGCCCTCCACTGAGAAA
ATGTATGTGCGTGATGGAGTGCTGACGGGTGATATTCATATGGCTTTGTTGCTTGAAGGAAATGCCCATT
ACCGATGTGACTTCAGAACTACTTACAAAGCTAAGGAGAAGGGTGTCAAGTTACCAGGCTACCACTTTGT
GGACCACTGCATTGAGATTTTAAGCCATGACAAAGATTACAACAAGGTTAAGCTGTATGAGCATGCTGTT
GCTCATTCTGGATTGCCTGACAATGCCAGACGAGGCCGCGGCGGCGAGGGCCAGGGCCAGGGCCAGGGCC
CCGGCAGGGGCTACGCCTACAGGAGCTCTCGAGCTATGTTCGAGGCGCGCCTGGTCCAGGGCTCCATCCT
CAAGAAGGTGTTGGAGGCACTCAAGGACCTCATCAACGAGGCCTGCTGGGATATTAGCTCCAGCGGTGTA
AACCTGCAGAGCATGGACTCGTCCCACGTCTCTTTGGTGCAGCTCACCCTGCGGTCTGAGGGCTTCGACA
CCTACCGCTGCGACCGCAACCTGGCCATGGGCGTGAACCTCACCAGTATGTCCAAAATACTAAAATGCGC
CGGCAATGAAGATATCATTACACTAAGGGCCGAAGATAACGCGGATACCTTGGCGCTAGTATTTGAAGCA
CCAAACCAGGAGAAAGTTTCAGACTATGAAATGAAGTTGATGGATTTAGATGTTGAACAACTTGGAATTC
CAGAACAGGAGTACAGCTGTGTAGTAAAGATGCCTTCTGGTGAATTTGCACGTATATGCCGAGATCTCAG
CCATATTGGAGACGCCGTAGTTATATCTTGCGCAAAAGACGGAGTGAAATTTTCTGCAAGTGGAGAACTT
GGAAATGGAAACATTAAATTGTCACAGACAAGTAATGTCGATAAAGAGGAGGAAGCTGTTACCATAGAGA
TGAATGAACCAGTTCAACTAACTTTTGCACTGAGGTACCTGAACTTCTTTACAAAAGCCACTCCACTCTC
TTCAACGGTGACACTCAGTATGTCTGCAGATGTACCCCTTGTTGTAGAGTATAAAATTGCGGATATGGGA
CACTTAAAATACTACTTGGCTCCCAAGATCGAGGATGAAGAAGGATCTTAGGGATCCACCGGATCTAGAT
AACTGATCATAATCAGCCATACCACATTTGTAGAGGTTTTACTTGCTTTAAAAAACCTCCCACACCTCCC
CCTGAACCTGAAACATAAAATGAATGCAATTGTTGTTGTTAACTTGTTTATTGCAGCTTATAATGGTTAC
AAATAAAGCAATAGCATCACAAATTTCACAAATAAAGCATTTTTTTCACTGCATTCTAGTTGTGGTTTGT
CCAAACTCATCAATGTATCTTAACGCGTAAATTGTAAGCGTTAATATTTTGTTAAAATTCGCGTTAAATT
TTTGTTAAATCAGCTCATTTTTTAACCAATAGGCCGAAATCGGCAAAATCCCTTATAAATCAAAAGAATA
GACCGAGATAGGGT
[37 nt withheld, positions 3235-3271]
AAAGAACGTGGACTCCAACGTCAAAGG
[49 nt withheld, positions 3299-3347]
T
[91 nt withheld, positions 3349-3439]
G
[124 nt withheld, positions 3441-3564]
CAGGTGGCACTTTTCGGGGAAATGTGCGCGGAACCCCTATTTGTTTATTTTTCTAAATACATTCAAATAT
GTATCCGCTCATGAGACAATAACCCTGATAAATGCTTCAATAATATTGAAAAAGGAAGAGTCCTGAGGCG
GAAAGAACCAGCTGTGGAATGTGTGTCAGTTAGGGTGTGGAAAGTCCCCAGGCTCCCCAGCAGGCAGAAG
TATGCAAAGCATGCATCTCAATTAGTCAGCAACCAGGTGTGGAAAGTCCCCAGGCTCCCCAGCAGGCAGA
AGTATGCAAAGCATGCATCTCAATTAGTCAGCAACCATAGTCCCGCCCCTAACTCCGCCCATCCCGCCCC
TAACTCCGCCCAGTTCCGCCCATTCTCCGCCCCATGGCTGACTAATTTTTTTTATTTATGCAGAGGCCGA
GGCCGCCTCGGCCTCTGAGCTATTCCAGAAGTAGTGAGGAGGCTTTTTTGGAGGCCTAGGCTTTTGCAAA
GATCGATCAAGAGACAGGATGAGGATCGTTTCGCATGATTGAACAAGATGGATTGCACGCAGGTTCTCCG
GCCGCTTGGGTGGAGAGGCTATTCGGCTATGACTGGGCACAACAGACAATCGGCTGCTCTGATGCCGCCG
TGTTCCGGCTGTCAGCGCAGGGGCGCCCGGTTCTTTTTGTCAAGACCGACCTGTCCGGTGCCCTGAATGA
ACTGCAAGACGAGGCAGCGCGGCTATCGTGGCTGGCCACGACGGGCGTTCCTTGCGCAGCTGTGCTCGAC
GTTGTCACTGAAGCGGGAAGGGACTGGCTGCTATTGGGCGAAGTGCCGGGGCAGGATCTCCTGTCATCTC
ACCTTGCTCCTGCCGAGAAAGTATCCATCATGGCTGATGCAATGCGGCGGCTGCATACGCTTGATCCGGC
TACCTGCCCATTCGACCACCAAGCGAAACATCGCATCGAGCGAGCACGTACTCGGATGGAAGCCGGTCTT
GTCGATCAGGATGATCTGGACGAAGAGCATCAGGGGCTCGCGCCAGCCGAACTGTTCGCCAGGCTCAAGG
CGAGCATGCCCGACGGCGAGGATCTCGTCGTGACCCATGGCGATGCCTGCTTGCCGAATATCATGGTGGA
AAATGGCCGCTTTTCTGGATTCATCGACTGTGGCCGGCTGGGTGTGGCGGACCGCTATCAGGACATAGCG
TTGGCTACCCGTGATATTGCTGAAGAGCTTGGCGGCGAATGGGCTGACCGCTTCCTCGTGCTTTACGGTA
TCGCCGCTCCCGATTCGCAGCGCATCGCCTTCTATCGCCTTCTTGACGAGTTCTTCTGAGCGGGACTCTG
GGGTTCGAAATGACCGACCAAGCGACGCCCAACCTGCCATCACGAGATTTCGATTCCACCGCCGCCTTCT
ATGAAAGGTTGGGCTTCGGAATCGTTTTCCGGGACGCCGGCTGGATGATCCTCCAGCGCGGGGATCTCAT
GCTGGAGTTCTTCGCCCACCCTAGGGGGAGGCTAACTGAAACACGGAAGGAGACAATACCGGAAGGAACC
CGCGCTATGACGGCAATAAAAAGACAGAATAAAACGCACGGTGTTGGGTCGTTTGTTCATAAACGCGGGG
TTCGGTCCCAGGGCTGGCACTCTGTCGATACCCCACCGAGACCCCATTGGGGCCAATACGCCCGCGTTTC
TTCCTTTTCCCCACCCCACCCCCCAAGTTCGGGTGAAGGCCCAGGGCTCGCAGCCAACGTCGGGGCGGCA
GGCCCTGCCATAGCCTCAGGTTACTCATATATACTTTAGATTGATTTAAAACTTCATTTTTAATTTAAAA
GGATCTAGGTGAAGATCCTTTTTGATAATCTCATGACCAAAATCCCTTAACGTGAGTTTTCGTTCCACTG
AGCGTCAGACCCCGTAGAAAAGATCAAAGG
Features (pLannotate 1.2.2; 14 found; start..end, strand, type, name):
      7..595     +  rep_origin     ori: high-copy-number ColE1/pMB1/pBR322/pUC origin of replication
    770..1073    +  enhancer       CMV enhancer: human cytomegalovirus immediate early enhancer
   1074..1277    +  promoter       CMV promoter: human cytomegalovirus (CMV) immediate early promoter
   1316..1993    +  CDS            mEos2: mEos2 is a photoconvertible green/yellow fluorescent protein published in 2009, derived from Lobophyllia hemprichii. It has moderate acid sensitivity.
   2066..2848    +  CDS            PCNA: PCNA_HUMAN - Experimental evidence at protein level: Swiss-Prot protein existence level 1. Auxiliary protein of DNA polymerase delta and is involved in the control of eukaryotic DNA replication by increasing the polymerase's processibility during elongation of the leading strand. Induces a robust stimulatory effect on the 3'-5' exonuclease and 3'- phosphodiesterase, but not apurinic-apyrimidinic (AP) endonuclease, APEX2 activities. Has to be loaded onto DNA in order to be able to stimulate APEX2. Plays a key role in DNA damage response (DDR) by being conveniently positioned at the replication
   2874..2958    +  CDS            large T antigen (fragment): large T antigen from SV40 (simian virus 40)
   2981..3102    +  polyA_signal   SV40 poly(A) signal: SV40 polyadenylation signal
   3136..3564    -  rep_origin     f1 ori (sequence partly withheld): f1 bacteriophage origin of replication; arrow indicates direction of (+) strand synthesis
   3591..3695    +  promoter       AmpR promoter: bla
   3697..4054    +  promoter       SV40 promoter: SV40 enhancer and early promoter
   4089..4883    +  CDS            NeoR/KanR: aminoglycoside phosphotransferase from Tn5; aph(3')-II (or nptII); confers resistance to neomycin, kanamycin, and G418 (Geneticin®)
   4904..5056    +  CDS            ble (fragment): BLE_KLEPN - Experimental evidence at protein level: Swiss-Prot protein existence level 1. Binding protein with a strong affinity to the bleomycin family of antibiotics. Binds to CL990; an antimitotic-antibiotic compound. From Klebsiella pneumoniae.
   5115..5162    +  polyA_signal   HSV TK poly(A) signal: herpes simplex virus thymidine kinase polyadenylation signal (Cole and Stacy, 1985)
   5253..5269    -  polyA_signal   bGH poly(A) signal (fragment): bovine growth hormone polyadenylation signal
