[The description below was written by a language model from this plasmid's Addgene catalogue record and pLannotate feature annotations shown in this document.]
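Description:
pmEos2-Linker_PCNA-MutC is a mammalian expression plasmid of about 5.5 kb built on a Clontech C2-type backbone, in which a fluorescent protein sits upstream of the cloning site so that the gene of interest is fused at its N terminus. It is maintained in E. coli at high copy through a ColE1/pUC-type origin and selected with kanamycin. The resistance cassette is the usual dual-purpose arrangement: a bacterial (bla-type) promoter and the SV40 enhancer/early promoter both drive the Tn5 NeoR/KanR gene, terminated by the HSV TK polyadenylation signal. It therefore gives kanamycin resistance in bacteria and could support G418 selection in mammalian cells, although the catalogue entry lists only mEos2 fluorescence as the marker. An f1 origin is also present. The short large T antigen, ble and bGH poly(A) fragments annotated by the software are likely backbone remnants or partial matches rather than functional elements.

The payload is a single CMV enhancer/promoter-driven open reading frame followed by the SV40 poly(A) signal. It encodes mEos2, a green-to-red photoconvertible fluorescent protein from the coral Lobophyllia hemprichii, joined through a glycine-rich linker to human PCNA, the sliding clamp that acts as a processivity factor for DNA polymerase delta at replication forks. The depositor notes that this spacer was reported to be necessary for generating cell lines. The "MutC" PCNA sequence carries a short stretch of silent mutations that alter the nucleotide sequence but not the protein; the record does not state why.

The stated purpose is low-level expression of mEos2-PCNA in mammalian cells. The associated study examined slow- and fast-diffusing PCNA populations during S phase in replicating cells, an application for which a photoconvertible tag is well suited.
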