Addgene plasmid #98272: pmEos2-Linker_PCNA-MutC
Purpose: for low level expression of mEos2-PCNA in mammalian cells
Depositing lab: Mike Heilemann. Depositing organization: Goethe-Universitaet Frankfurt am Main. Publication: PCNA appears in two populations of slow and fast diffusion with a constant ratio throughout S-phase in replicating mammalian cells. Zessin PJ, Sporbert A, Heilemann M. Sci Rep. 2016 Jan 13;6:18779. doi: 10.1038/srep18779. PubMed 26758689.
Backbone
  Vector backbone: C2
  Backbone manufacturer: Clontech
  Vector type: Mammalian Expression
  Selectable markers: mEos2
Growth in bacteria
  Bacterial resistance: Kanamycin, 50 μg/mL
  Growth temperature: 37°C
  Growth strain: DH5alpha
  Copy number: High Copy
Gene/Insert
  Gene/Insert name: PCNA
  Species: H. sapiens (human)
  Insert size (bp): 782
  Mutation: Silent mutated Sequence: GACGCCGTAGTTATATCTTGC (Original: GATGCTGTTGTAATTTCCTGT)
  Entrez Gene: PCNA (a.k.a. ATLD2)
  Promoter: CMV
  Tag / fusion protein: mEos2 (N terminal on insert)
  Cloning method: Unknown
  Sequencing primers: 5′ CMV-F
Terms and licenses: Academic/Nonprofit Terms; Industry Terms: Not Available to Industry
Depositor comments: Plasmid encodes a second insert: mEos2 (from Lobophyllia hemprichii). A glycine-rich linker sequence (GEGQGQGQGPGRGYAYRS), which was reported to be necessary for cell line generation, was inserted as a spacer between mEos2 and PCNA.
How to cite: pmEos2-Linker_PCNA-MutC was a gift from Mike Heilemann (Addgene plasmid # 98272 ; http://n2t.net/addgene:98272 ; RRID:Addgene_98272)
